>Addgene plasmid #223999 | AiP12606 - pAAV-AiE0774m-minBG-SYFP2-WPRE3-BGHpA (Alias: CN2606) | addgene full sequence | sequence record 450566 | Addgene NGS Result
CCTGCAGGCAGCTGCGCGCTCGCTCGCTCACTGAGGCCGCCCGGGCGTCGGGCGACCTTTGGTCGCCCGG
CCTCAGTGAGCGAGCGAGCGCGCAGAGAGGGAGTGGCCAACTCCATCACTAGGGGTTCCTGCGGCCGCAC
GCGTTCCAGATGCTTGTCTTCTCTCTCTCTCTCTCTCTCTCTCTCTCTCTCTCTCTCTGTATGTGTGTGT
GTGTGTGTGTGTGTATGTGTGTCTTCCCCCCTCTTTTTCACCCCACCCCGACATCTACAACAAAAATTTT
AACCATATTATGGAGTGGTCATATTGGCAGTTTTTTTACTGCAGCCCTTCACATGCACTGACATTCTAGA
CAGCAAGTGTTCTATGATTTTCAACAGGACACTTGGATCTAGCCAACTCAGTTTTCAAGCCTGCCCCCGA
GTTGTAGATCCTGTCTTCACATTCTAAACTAATCTCACACCACTTTGTGCCAACTCCACTCTGGTAAAGA
CCATGCACTCGAGTTAGTGCAAGACATTTTGTTCTGGCCTCGGGGTGTGCTGCCGCCTCGTCAGGATGGG
AGGTGGAGGCGAGTCCAGTGAAGGTCACTGGCATCACAAGAGTGAGGGACAGATATGTTCCCGAGCCTTC
AGATTCAAGTCCTGCACTTGCAAAAAAGACTTCTGCCTTTTCTATTTGACCCAACTAGCTATTGCATTAT
TGAGCCAGACAGTGGCTCAAATTAAATGTCACAGGAGCACACCCTAACAAAAAGAAGAGGCCAGCATGCT
GAGCTCGGGCTGGGCATAAAAGTCAGGGCAGAGCCATCTATTGCTTACATTTGCTTCTGGGATCCAGATC
TTTCGAAGCTAGCGCTACCGGTCGCCACCATGGTGAGCAAGGGCGAGGAGCTGTTCACCGGGGTGGTGCC
CATCCTGGTCGAGCTGGACGGCGACGTAAACGGCCACAAGTTCAGCGTGTCCGGCGAGGGCGAGGGCGAT
GCCACCTACGGCAAGCTGACCCTGAAGCTGATCTGCACCACCGGCAAGCTGCCCGTGCCCTGGCCCACCC
TCGTGACCACCCTGGGCTACGGCGTGCAGTGCTTCGCCCGCTACCCCGACCACATGAAGCAGCACGACTT
CTTCAAGTCCGCCATGCCCGAAGGCTACGTCCAGGAGCGCACCATCTTCTTCAAGGACGACGGCAACTAC
AAGACCCGCGCCGAGGTGAAGTTCGAGGGCGACACCCTGGTGAACCGCATCGAGCTGAAGGGCATCGACT
TCAAGGAGGACGGCAACATCCTGGGGCACAAGCTGGAGTACAACTACAACAGCCACAACGTCTATATCAC
CGCCGACAAGCAGAAGAACGGCATCAAGGCCAACTTCAAGATCCGCCACAACATCGAGGACGGCGGCGTG
CAGCTCGCCGACCACTACCAGCAGAACACCCCCATCGGCGACGGCCCCGTGCTGCTGCCCGACAACCACT
ACCTGAGCTACCAGTCCAAGCTGAGCAAAGACCCCAACGAGAAGCGCGATCACATGGTCCTGCTGGAGTT
CGTGACCGCCGCCGGGATCACTCTCGGCATGGACGAGCTGTACAAGTAAGTCGACGGCGCGCCGCGGCCG
CGAATTCGATATCATAATCAACCTCTGGATTACAAAATTTGTGAAAGATTGACTGGTATTCTTAACTATG
TTGCTCCTTTTACGCTATGTGGATACGCTGCTTTAATGCCTTTGTATCATGCTATTGCTTCCCGTATGGC
TTTCATTTTCTCCTCCTTGTATAAATCCTGGTTAGTTCTTGCCACGGCGGAACTCATCGCCGCCTGCCTT
GCCCGCTGCTGGACAGGGGCTCGGCTGTTGGGCACTGACAATTCCGTGGCTCGAGAGATCTTCGACTGTG
CCTTCTAGTTGCCAGCCATCTGTTGTTTGCCCCTCCCCCGTGCCTTCCTTGACCCTGGAAGGTGCCACTC
CCACTGTCCTTTCCTAATAAAATGAGGAAATTGCATCGCATTGTCTGAGTAGGTGTCATTCTATTCTGGG
GGGTGGGGTGGGGCAGGACAGCAAGGGGGAGGATTGGGAAGACAATAGCAGGCATGAGATCTCACGTGCG
GACCGAGCGGCCGCAGGAACCCCTAGTGATGGAGTTGGCCACTCCCTCTCTGCGCGCTCGCTCGCTCACT
GAGGCCGGGCGACCAAAGGTCGCCCGACGCCCGGGCTTTGCCCGGGCGGCCTCAGTGAGCGAGCGAGCGC
GCAGCTGCCTGCAGGGGCGCCTGATGCGGTATTTTCTCCTTACGCATCTGTGCGGTATTTCACACCGCAT
A
[95 nt withheld, positions 2312-2406]
T
[46 nt withheld, positions 2408-2453]
C
[141 nt withheld, positions 2455-2595]
CCTTTGACGTTGGAGTCCACGTTCTTT
[37 nt withheld, positions 2623-2659]
ACTCTATCTCGGGCTATTCTTTTGATTTATAAGGGATTTTGCCGATTTCGGTCTATTGGTTAAAAAATGA
GCTGATTTAACAAAAATTTAACGCGAATTTTAACAAAATATTAACGTTTACAATTTTATGGTGCACTCTC
AGTACAATCTGCTCTGATGCCGCATAGTTAAGCCAGCCCCGACACCCGCCAACACCCGCTGACGCGCCCT
GACGGGCTTGTCTGCTCCCGGCATCCGCTTACAGACAAGCTGTGACCGTCTCCGGGAGCTGCATGTGTCA
GAGGTTTTCACCGTCATCACCGAAACGCGCGAGACGAAAGGGCCTCGTGATACGCCTATTTTTATAGGTT
AATGTCATGATAATAATGGTTTCTTAGACGTCAGGTGGCACTTTTCGGGGAAATGTGCGCGGAACCCCTA
TTTGTTTATTTTTCTAAATACATTCAAATATGTATCCGCTCATGAGACAATAACCCTGATAAATGCTTCA
ATAATATTGAAAAAGGAAGAGTATGAGTATTCAACATTTCCGTGTCGCCCTTATTCCCTTTTTTGCGGCA
TTTTGCCTTCCTGTTTTTGCTCACCCAGAAACGCTGGTGAAAGTAAAAGATGCTGAAGATCAGTTGGGTG
CACGAGTGGGTTACATCGAACTGGATCTCAACAGCGGTAAGATCCTTGAGAGTTTTCGCCCCGAAGAACG
TTTTCCAATGATGAGCACTTTTAAAGTTCTGCTATGTGGCGCGGTATTATCCCGTATTGACGCCGGGCAA
GAGCAACTCGGTCGCCGCATACACTATTCTCAGAATGACTTGGTTGAGTACTCACCAGTCACAGAAAAGC
ATCTTACGGATGGCATGACAGTAAGAGAATTATGCAGTGCTGCCATAACCATGAGTGATAACACTGCGGC
CAACTTACTTCTGACAACGATCGGAGGACCGAAGGAGCTAACCGCTTTTTTGCACAACATGGGGGATCAT
GTAACTCGCCTTGATCGTTGGGAACCGGAGCTGAATGAAGCCATACCAAACGACGAGCGTGACACCACGA
TGCCTGTAGCAATGGCAACAACGTTGCGCAAACTATTAACTGGCGAACTACTTACTCTAGCTTCCCGGCA
ACAATTAATAGACTGGATGGAGGCGGATAAAGTTGCAGGACCACTTCTGCGCTCGGCCCTTCCGGCTGGC
TGGTTTATTGCTGATAAATCTGGAGCCGGTGAGCGTGGGTCTCGCGGTATCATTGCAGCACTGGGGCCAG
ATGGTAAGCCCTCCCGTATCGTAGTTATCTACACGACGGGGAGTCAGGCAACTATGGATGAACGAAATAG
ACAGATCGCTGAGATAGGTGCCTCACTGATTAAGCATTGGTAACTGTCAGACCAAGTTTACTCATATATA
CTTTAGATTGATTTAAAACTTCATTTTTAATTTAAAAGGATCTAGGTGAAGATCCTTTTTGATAATCTCA
TGACCAAAATCCCTTAACGTGAGTTTTCGTTCCACTGAGCGTCAGACCCCGTAGAAAAGATCAAAGGATC
TTCTTGAGATCCTTTTTTTCTGCGCGTAATCTGCTGCTTGCAAACAAAAAAACCACCGCTACCAGCGGTG
GTTTGTTTGCCGGATCAAGAGCTACCAACTCTTTTTCCGAAGGTAACTGGCTTCAGCAGAGCGCAGATAC
CAAATACTGTTCTTCTAGTGTAGCCGTAGTTAGGCCACCACTTCAAGAACTCTGTAGCACCGCCTACATA
CCTCGCTCTGCTAATCCTGTTACCAGTGGCTGCTGCCAGTGGCGATAAGTCGTGTCTTACCGGGTTGGAC
TCAAGACGATAGTTACCGGATAAGGCGCAGCGGTCGGGCTGAACGGGGGGTTCGTGCACACAGCCCAGCT
TGGAGCGAACGACCTACACCGAACTGAGATACCTACAGCGTGAGCTATGAGAAAGCGCCACGCTTCCCGA
AGGGAGAAAGGCGGACAGGTATCCGGTAAGCGGCAGGGTCGGAACAGGAGAGCGCACGAGGGAGCTTCCA
GGGGGAAACGCCTGGTATCTTTATAGTCCTGTCGGGTTTCGCCACCTCTGACTTGAGCGTCGATTTTTGT
GATGCTCGTCAGGGGGGCGGAGCCTATGGAAAAACGCCAGCAACGCGGCCTTTTTACGGTTCCTGGCCTT
TTGCTGGCCTTTTGCTCACATGT
Features (pLannotate 1.2.2; 14 found; start..end, strand, type, name):
     12..39      +  repeat_region  AAV2 ITR (fragment): inverted terminal repeat of adeno-associated virus serotype 2 inverted
     68..95      +  repeat_region  AAV2 ITR (fragment): inverted terminal repeat of adeno-associated virus serotype 2 inverted
    870..1586    +  CDS            SYFP2: SYFP2 is a basic (constitutively fluorescent) yellow fluorescent protein published in 2006, derived from Aequorea victoria. It is reported to be a very rapidly-maturing monomer with moderate acid sensitivity.
   1626..1783    +  misc_feature   WPRE (fragment): woodchuck hepatitis virus posttranscriptional regulatory element
   1789..1869    +  misc_feature   WPRE (fragment): woodchuck hepatitis virus posttranscriptional regulatory element
   1886..1997    +  polyA_signal   bGH poly(A) signal: bovine growth hormone polyadenylation signal
   2115..2255    +  repeat_region  AAV2 ITR: inverted terminal repeat of adeno-associated virus serotype 2 inverted
   2260..2311    -  misc_feature   bom (fragment): basis of mobility region from pBR322
   2330..2785    +  rep_origin     f1 ori (sequence partly withheld): f1 bacteriophage origin of replication; arrow indicates direction of (+) strand synthesis
   2786..2835    -  misc_feature   bom (fragment): basis of mobility region from pBR322
   2937..2972    -  CDS            rop (fragment): Rop protein, which maintains plasmids at low copy number; rop
   3067..3171    +  promoter       AmpR promoter: bla
   3172..4032    +  CDS            AmpR: β-lactamase; bla; confers resistance to ampicillin, carbenicillin, and related antibiotics
   4203..4791    +  rep_origin     ori: high-copy-number ColE1/pMB1/pBR322/pUC origin of replication
