[The description below was written by a language model from this plasmid's Addgene catalogue record and pLannotate feature annotations shown in this document.]
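Description:
AiP12606 - pAAV-AiE0774m-minBG-SYFP2-WPRE3-BGHpA (alias CN2606) is an AAV transfer plasmid of about 4.85 kb built on a pAAV backbone and intended for packaging a reporter genome into recombinant adeno-associated virus. In bacteria it is maintained by a high-copy ColE1/pUC-type origin and selected with ampicillin through the bla gene and its own promoter. An f1 phage origin and short remnants of pBR322 bom and rop sequences are also present in the backbone. The viral cassette is bounded by AAV2 inverted terminal repeats, which supply the cis signals for genome replication and encapsidation. The annotation detects the downstream ITR in full but only short fragments of the upstream one, which may reflect the difficulty of sequencing and annotating these repeats rather than a real truncation.

Between the ITRs, the enhancer AiE0774m is paired with a minimal beta-globin promoter (minBG). These two elements are not annotated in the feature table, but presumably occupy the unannotated region upstream of the coding sequence. The minimal promoter has little activity alone, so expression depends on the cell-type specificity of the enhancer. It drives SYFP2, a monomeric, rapidly maturing yellow fluorescent protein derived from Aequorea victoria. The transcript is followed by WPRE3, a shortened woodchuck hepatitis virus posttranscriptional element (seen as two WPRE fragments) that boosts expression while saving packaging space, and by the bovine growth hormone polyadenylation signal. According to the record, the enhancer is designed to direct AAV-mediated expression in cortical L6_IT_Car3 neurons, with a note referring to claustrum (CLA) neurons. The construct thus serves as a fluorescent reporter virus for labelling and accessing this population, as part of a larger enhancer AAV toolkit for cortical cell types.
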