Addgene plasmid #223999: AiP12606 - pAAV-AiE0774m-minBG-SYFP2-WPRE3-BGHpA (Alias: CN2606)
Purpose: AiE0774m is an enhancer sequence, designed to drive AAV-mediated transgene expression in cortical L6_IT_Car3 neurons (note CLA neurons)
Depositing lab: Allen Institute for Brain Science & Jonathan Ting. Depositing organization: Allen Institute. Publication: A suite of enhancer AAVs and transgenic mouse lines for genetic access to cortical cell types. Ben-Simon Y, Hooper M, Narayan S, Daigle TL, Dwivedi D, Way SW, Oster A, Stafford DA, Mich JK, Taormina MJ, Martinez RA, Opitz-Araya X, Roth JR, Alexander JR, Allen S, Amster A, Arbuckle J, Ayala A, Baker PM, Bakken TE, Barcelli T, Barta S, Bendrick J, Bertagnolli D, Bielstein C, Bishwakarma P, Bowlus J, Boyer G, Brouner K, Casian B, Casper T, Chakka AB, Chakrabarty R, Chance RK, Chavan S, Clark M, Colbert K, Collman F, Daniel S, Departee M, DiValentin P, Donadio N, Dotson N, Egdorf T, Fliss T, Gabitto M, Garcia J, Gary A, Gasperini M, Gloe J, Goldy J, Gore BB, Graybuck L, Greisman N, Haeseleer F, Halterman C, Haradon Z, Hastings SD, Helback O, Ho W, Hockemeyer D, Huang C, Huff S, Hunker A, Johansen N, Jones D, Juneau Z, Kalmbach B, Kannan M, Khem S, Kussick E, Kutsal R, Larsen R, Lee C, Lee AY, Leibly M, Lenz GH, Li S, Liang E, Lusk N, Madigan Z, Malloy J, Malone J, McCue R, Melchor J, Mollenkopf T, Moosman S, Morin E, Newman D, Ng L, Ngo K, Omstead V, Otto S, Oyama A, Pena N, Pham T, Phillips E, Pom CA, Potekhina L, Ransford S, Ray PL, Rette D, Reynoldson C, Rimorin C, Rocha D, Ruiz A, Sanchez REA, Sawyer L, Sedeno-Cortes A, Sevigny JP, Shapovalova N, Shepard N, Shulga L, Sigler AR, Siverts L, Soliman S, Somasundaram S, Staats B, Stewart K, Szelenyi E, Tieu M, Trader C, Tran A, van Velthoven CTJ, Walker M, Wang Y, Weed N, Wirthlin M, Wood T, Wynalda B, Yao Z, Zhou T, Ariza J, Dee N, Reding M, Ronellenfitch K, Mufti S, Sunkin SM, Smith KA, Esposito L, Waters J, Thyagarajan B, Yao S, Lein ES, Zeng H, Levi BP, Ngai J, Ting JT, Tasic B. Cell. 2025 May 16:S0092-8674(25)00513-6. doi: 10.1016/j.cell.2025.05.002. PubMed 40403729.
Backbone
  Vector backbone: pAAV
  Vector type: AAV
Growth in bacteria
  Bacterial resistance: Ampicillin, 100 μg/mL
  Growth temperature: 30°C
  Growth strain: NEB Stable
  Copy number: High Copy
Gene/Insert
  Gene/Insert name: SYFP2
  Species: Synthetic
  Mutation: NA
  Promoter: minBG
  Cloning method: Other
Terms and licenses: Academic/Nonprofit Terms; Industry Terms: Not Available to Industry
Depositor comments: Cloning Method: RE Cloning
How to cite: AiP12606 - pAAV-AiE0774m-minBG-SYFP2-WPRE3-BGHpA (Alias: CN2606) was a gift from Allen Institute for Brain Science & Jonathan Ting (Addgene plasmid # 223999 ; http://n2t.net/addgene:223999 ; RRID:Addgene_223999)
